Addgene plasmid #53804: KCNJ6_pCSdest
Depositing lab: Roger Reeves. Depositing organization: Johns Hopkins University and School of Medicine. Publication: Survey of Human Chromosome 21 Gene Expression Effects on Early Development in Danio rerio. Edie S, Zaghloul NA, Leitch CC, Klinedinst DK, Lebron J, Thole JF, McCallion AS, Katsanis N, Reeves RH. G3 (Bethesda). 2018 Jul 2;8(7):2215-2223. doi: 10.1534/g3.118.200144. PubMed 29760202.
Backbone
  Vector backbone: pCSDest
  Backbone manufacturer: Lawson Lab (Addgene Plasmid 22423)
  Backbone size w/o insert (bp): 4095
  Vector type: Mammalian Expression
Growth in bacteria
  Bacterial resistance: Ampicillin, 100 μg/mL
  Growth temperature: 37°C
  Growth strain: Top10
  Copy number: High Copy
Gene/Insert
  Gene/Insert name: KCNJ6
  Species: H. sapiens (human)
  Insert size (bp): 1272
  Entrez Gene: KCNJ6 (a.k.a. BIR1, GIRK-2, GIRK2, KATP-2, KATP2, KCNJ7, KIR3.2, KPLBS, hiGIRK2)
  Promoter: SP6 and CMV
  Cloning method: Gateway Cloning
  Sequencing primers: 5′ CMV-F; 3′ EBV-Rev
Terms and licenses: Academic/Nonprofit Terms; Industry Terms
Depositor comments: NM_002240
How to cite: KCNJ6_pCSdest was a gift from Roger Reeves (Addgene plasmid # 53804 ; http://n2t.net/addgene:53804 ; RRID:Addgene_53804)
