[The description below was written by a language model from this plasmid's Addgene catalogue record.]
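Description:
KCNJ6_pCSdest is an expression plasmid carrying the human KCNJ6 coding sequence in the pCSDest backbone, a Gateway destination version of the pCS2-type vectors. It is catalogued as a mammalian expression vector. The backbone is recorded as about 4.1 kb without insert. The plasmid is maintained at high copy in E. coli under ampicillin selection. No feature table accompanies the record, so the origin of replication, polyadenylation signal and other backbone elements are not stated here.

The insert is roughly 1.3 kb and corresponds to the human KCNJ6 reference transcript noted by the depositor. KCNJ6 encodes the G protein-activated inwardly rectifying potassium channel subunit also known as GIRK2 or Kir3.2, a gene located on chromosome 21. It was introduced by Gateway recombination, so the open reading frame is expected to be flanked by the attB sites left by the LR reaction. No epitope tag, fusion partner or reporter is recorded.

Two promoters are listed upstream of the insert, and they serve different purposes. The CMV promoter drives RNA polymerase II transcription after the DNA is introduced into vertebrate cells or embryos. The SP6 phage promoter allows in vitro transcription of sense mRNA from the plasmid template.

The associated publication surveyed the effects of expressing human chromosome 21 genes on early zebrafish development. This fits use of the construct as one member of a clone set for producing KCNJ6 mRNA for embryo injection and overexpression phenotyping. It could also be used for CMV-driven expression of the channel subunit in cultured cells.
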