>Addgene plasmid #53804 | KCNJ6_pCSdest | addgene partial sequence | sequence record 94730 | CMV-F 5'-CGCAAATGGGCGGTAGGCGTG-3'
GCATGCTCGTTTAGGGAACCGCCATTCTGCCTGGGGACGTCGGAGCAAGCTTGATTTAGGTGACACTATA
GAATACAAGCTACTTGTTCTTTTTGCAGGATCCCATCGATTCGAATTCAAGGATCACAAGTTTGTACAAA
AAAGCAGGCACCATGGCCAAGCTGACAGAATCCATGACTAACGTCCTGGAGGGCGACTCCATGGATCAGG
ACGTCGAAAGCCCAGTGGCCATTCACCAGCCAAAGTTGCCTAAGCAGGCCAGGGATGACCTGCCAAGACA
CATCAGCCGAGATCGGACCAAAAGGAAAATCCAGAGGTACGTGAGGAAAGACGGAAAGTGCAATGTTCAT
CACGGCAACGTGAGGGAGACCTATCGCTACCTGACCGATATCTTCACCACATTAGTGGACCTGAAGTGGA
GATTCAACCTATTGATTTTTGTCATGGTTTACACAGTGACCTGGCTCTTTTTTGGAATGATCTGGTGGTT
GATCGCATACATACGGGGAGACATGGACCACATAGAGGACCCCTCCTGGACTCCTTGTGTTACCAACCTC
AACGGGTTCGTCTCTGCTTTTTTATTCTCAATAGAGACAGAAACCACCATTGGTTATGGCTACCGGGTCA
TCACAGATAAATGCCCGGAGGGAATTATTCTTCTCTTAATCCAATCTGTGTTGGGGTCCATTGTCAATGC
ATTCATGGTGGGATGCATGTTTGTAAAAATCTCTCAACCCAAGAAGAGGGCAGAGACCCTGGTCTTTTCC
ACCCATGCAGTGATCTCCATGCGGGATGGGAAACTGTGCCTGATGTTCCGGGTA
