>Addgene plasmid #53804 | KCNJ6_pCSdest | addgene partial sequence | sequence record 94971 | EBV-rev 5'-GTGGTTTGTCCAAACTCATC-3'
GACTCACTATAGTTCTAGAGGCTCGAGAGGATCACCACTTTGTACAAGAAAGCTGGGTTCTAAACTTTGG
ATTCATTCTCCAGGTTTGCCACATCACCATTTCTTTCTGTTTGCTCTTCGAGGTTCTTTTCTTCCTCTTC
AGTCTCCAGTTCTGCATGTTGGTTGAGTTTGCTGGATACAGACCAACTCAGGGGCAGCTCTGCCCTGCTG
GCTAACTCGGCCAGCTCTTTGGCACTAAGGGATGGGGTGCTGGTCTCATAGGTCTCATGGAAGCTGTTGT
AGTCAACTTCGTAGAACCCATCCTCCAGGGTCAGGACAGGTGTGAACCGGTAACCCCACAGGATCTCACT
GGTGATGTAGGAGCTTCGAGCTTGGCATGTCATCCCTGTGGCTTCCACCATTCCTTCTAGGATGACCACA
ATTTCCAGTTCCTCTTTGGGCAGCTGGGCTTTGGAGATCTCCCAGAAAGGACTCTGTTGGTTAATTTCAT
GGCTAATGATCAGCGGTGACACCAGAAACAGACGGTCATCCCCCGTGTAATACCCTACGTTGATATCCGT
CTGGTTCAACGGGATGAACTCCCCCTCCGAGGTCTGTTTGGATTTGATCAACTTGGCTCTGATGGAAGCC
TCCACAATGTGGGAATTCCTAAGGTCCCCTACCCGGAACATCAGGCACAGTTTCCCATCCCGCATGGAGA
TCACTGCATGGGTGGAAAAGACCAGGGTCTCTGCCCTCTTCTTGGGTTGAGAGATTTTTACAAACATGCA
TCCCACCATGAATGCATTGACAAT
